>Addgene plasmid #209342 | pJRA109 | addgene full sequence | sequence record 420463 | Addgene NGS Result
TGGCAGGATATATTGTGGTGTAAACAAATTGACGCTTAGACAACTTAATAACACATTGCGGACGTTTTTA
ATGTACTGAATTAACGCCGAATTAATTCGAGCTCGGATCTGATAATTTATTTGAAAATTCATAAGAAAAG
CAAACGTTACATGAATTGATGAAACAATACAAAGACAGATAAAGCCACGCACATTTAGGATATTGGCCGA
GATTACTGAATATTGAGTAAGATCACGGAATTTCTGACAGGAGCATGTCTTCAATTCAGCCCAAATGGCA
GTTGAAATACTCAAACCGCCCCATATGCAGGAGCGGATCATTCATTGTTTGTTTGGTTGCCTTTGCCAAC
ATGGGAGTCCAAGATTCTGCAGTCAAATCTCGGTGACGGGCAGGACCGGACGGGGCGGTACCGGCAGGCT
GAAGTCCAGCTGCCAGAAACCCACGTCATGCCAGTTCCCGTGCTTGAAGCCGGCCGCCCGCAGCATGCCG
CGGGGGGCATATCCGAGCGCCTCGTGCATGCGCACGCTCGGGTCGTTGGGCAGCCCGATGACAGCGACCA
CGCTCTTGAAGCCCTGTGCCTCCAGGGACTTCAGCAGGTGGGTGTAGAGCGTGGAGCCCAGTCCCGTCCG
CTGGTGGCGGGGGGAGACGTACACGGTCGACTCGGCCGTCCAGTCGTAGGCGTTGCGTGCCTTCCAGGGG
CCCGCGTAGGCGATGCCGGCGACCTCGCCGTCCACCTCGGCGACGAGCCAGGGATAGCGCTCCCGCAGAC
GGACGAGGTCGTCCGTCCACTCCTGCGGTTCCTGCGGCTCGGTACGGAAGTTGACCGTGCTTGTCTCGAT
GTAGTGGTTGACGATGGTGCAGACCGCCGGCATGTCCGCCTCGGTGGCACGGCGGATGTCGGCCGGGCGT
CGTTCTGGGCTCATCGATTCGATTTGGTGTATCGAGATTGGTTATGAAATTCAGATGCTAGTGTAATGTA
TTGGTAATTTGGGAAGATATAATAGGAAGCAAGGCTATTTATCCATTTCTGAAAAGGCGAAATGGCGTCA
CCGCGAGCGTCACGCGCATTCCGTTCTTGCTGTAAAGCGTTGTTTGGTACACTTTTGACTAGCGAGGCTT
GGCGTGTCAGCGTATCTATTCAAAAGTCGTTAATGGCTGCGGATCAAGAAAAAGTTGGAATAGAAACAGA
ATACCCGCGAAATTCAGGCCCGGTTGCCATGTCCTACACGCCGAAATAAACGACCAAATTAGTAGAAAAA
TAAAAACTGACTCGGATACTTACGTCACGTCTTGCGCACTGATTTGAAAAATCTCAGAATTCGCGACGTC
GAAGCACCCACCCTAAGCCACATTTTAATCCTTCTGTTGGCCATGCCCCATCAAAGTTGCACTTAACCCA
AGATTGTGGTGGAGCTTCCCATGTTTCTCGTCTGTCCCGACGGTGTTGTGGTTGGTGCTTTCCTTACATT
CTGAGCCTCTTTCCTTCTAATCCACTCATCTGCATCTTCTTGTGTCCTTACTAATACCTCATTGGTTCCA
AATTCCCTCCCTTTAAGCACCAGCTCGTTTCTGTTCTTCCACAGCCTCCCAAGTATCCAAGGGACTAAAG
CCTCCACATTCTTCAGATCAGGATATTCTTGTTTAAGATGTTGAACTCTATGGAGGTTTGTATGAACTGA
TGATCTAGGACCGGATAAGTTCCCTTCTTCATAGCGAACTTATTCAAAGAATGTTTTGTGTATCATTCTT
GTTACATTGTTATTAATGAAAAAATATTATTGGTCATTGGACTGAACACGAGTGTTAAATATGGACCAGG
CCCCAAATAAGATCCATTGATATATGAATTAAATAACAAGAATAAATCGAGTCACCAAACCACTTGCCTT
TTTTAACGAGACTTGTTCACCAACTTGATACAAAAGTCATTATCCTATGCAAATCAATAATCATACAAAA
ATATCCAATAACACTAAAAAATTAAAAGAAATGGATAATTTCACAATATGTTATACGATAAAGAAGTTAC
TTTTCCAAGAAATTCACTGATTTTATAAGCCCACTTGCATTAGATAAATGGCAAAAAAAAACAAAAAGGA
AAAGAAATAAAGCACGAAGAATTCTAGAAAATACGAAATACGCTTCAATGCAGTGGGACCCACGGTTCAA
TTATTGCCAATTTTCAGCTCCACCGTATATTTAAAAAATAAAACGATAATGCTAAAAAAATATAAATCGT
AACGATCGTTAAATCTCAACGGCTGGATCTTATGACGACCGTTAGAAATTGTGGTTGTCGACGAGTCAGT
AATAAACGGCGTCAAAGTGGTTGCAGCCGGCACACACGAGTCGTGTTTATCAACTCAAAGCACAAATACT
TTTCCTCAACCTAAAAATAAGGCAATTAGCCAAAAACAACTTTGCGTGTAAACAACGCTCAATACACGTG
TCATTTTATTATTAGCTATTGCTTCACCGCCTTAGCTTTCTCGTGACCTAGTCGTCCTCGTCTTTTCTTC
TTCTTCTTCTATAAAACAATACCCAAAGAGCTCTTCTTCTTCACAATTCAGATTTCAATTTCTCAAAATC
TTAAAAACTTTCTCTCAATTCTCTCTACCGTGATCAAGGTAAATTTCTGTGTTCCTTATTCTCTCAAAAT
CTTCGATTTTGTTTTCGTTCGATCCCAATTTCGTATATGTTCTTTGGTTTAGATTCTGTTAATCTTAGAT
CGAAGACGATTTTCTGGGTTTGATCGTTAGATATCATCTTAATTCTCGATTAGGGTTTCATAGATATCAT
CCGATTTGTTCAAATAATTTGAGTTTTGTCGAATAATTACTCTTCGATTTGTGATTTCTATCTAGATCTG
GTGTTAGTTTCTAGTTTGTGCGATCGAATTTGTCCTCGAGATGGTTTCTAAGGGAGAAGAACTTATTAAA
GAAAACATGCATATGAAACTGTACATGGAGGGAACTGTTGATAACCATCATTTCAAGTGTACTTCAGAGG
GTGAGGGTAAGCCTTACGAGGGTACTCAAACCATGAGAATTAAGGTGGTTGAAGGAGGACCTCTTCCTTT
TGCTTTTGATATTCTTGCTACCTCTTTCTTGTACGGTTCAAAGACATTTATTAACCATACGCAGGGAATC
CCTGACTTCTTTAAACAGTCTTTCCCTGAAGGGTTCACCTGGGAAAGGGTTACTACATATGAAGATGGTG
GAGTGTTGACCGCAACCCAGGATACCTCTCTTCAAGATGGATGTCTTATCTACAATGTTAAGATCAGAGG
AGTTAACTTTACTAGTAACGGACCAGTTATGCAGAAGAAGACACTTGGATGGGAGGCTTTTACAGAGACA
TTGTATCCTGCTGATGGTGGATTGGAAGGTAGAAATGATATGGCTTTGAAACTCGTTGGTGGTTCACATT
TGATTGCTAATGCTAAGACAACTTACAGATCTAAAAAACCAGCTAAGAACTTGAAGATGCCTGGAGTGTA
CTACGTTGATTATAGATTAGAAAGAATTAAGGAGGCTAATAATGAGACATACGTTGAACAGCATGAGGTG
GCTGTTGCTAGATATTGTGATCTTCCTAGCAAGTTGGGACATAAGTTAAACTCCGGACTCAGATCACGAG
CTCAAGCTTCAAATTCTGCAGTCGACGGTACCGCGGGCCCGGGATCATCAACAAGTTTGTACAAAAAAGC
TGAACGAGAAACGTAAAATGATATAAATATCAATATATTAAATTAGATTTTGCATAAAAAACAGACTACA
TAATACTGTAAAACACAACATATCCAGTCACTATGGCGGCCGCATTAGGCACCCCAGGCTTTACACTTTA
TGCTTCCGGCTCGTATAATGTGTGGATTTTGAGTTAGGATCCGTCGAGATTTTCAGGAGCTAAGGAAGCT
AAAATGGAGAAAAAAATCACTGGATATACCACCGTTGATATATCCCAATGGCATCGTAAAGAACATTTTG
AGGCATTTCAGTCAGTTGCTCAATGTACCTATAACCAGACCGTTCAGCTGGATATTACGGCCTTTTTAAA
GACCGTAAAGAAAAATAAGCACAAGTTTTATCCGGCCTTTATTCACATTCTTGCCCGCCTGATGAATGCT
CATCCGGAGTTCCGTATGGCAATGAAAGACGGTGAGCTGGTGATATGGGATAGTGTTCACCCTTGTTACA
CCGTTTTCCATGAGCAAACTGAAACGTTTTCATCGCTCTGGAGTGAATACCACGACGATTTCCGGCAGTT
TCTACACATATATTCGCAAGATGTGGCGTGTTACGGTGAAAACCTGGCCTATTTCCCTAAAGGGTTTATT
GAGAATATGTTTTTCGTCTCAGCCAATCCCTGGGTGAGTTTCACCAGTTTTGATTTAAACGTGGCCAATA
TGGACAACTTCTTCGCCCCCGTTTTCACCATGGGCAAATATTATACGCAAGGCGACAAGGTGCTGATGCC
GCTGGCGATTCAGGTTCATCATGCCGTTTGTGATGGCTTCCATGTCGGCAGAATGCTTAATGAATTACAA
CAGTACTGCGATGAGTGGCAGGGCGGGGCGTAAAGATCTGGATCCGGCTTACTAAAAGCCAGATAACAGT
ATGCGTATTTGCGCGCTGATTTTTGCGGTATAAGAATATATACTGATATGTATACCCGAAGTATGTCAAA
AAGAGGTATGCTATGAAGCAGCGTATTACAGTGACAGTTGACAGCGACAGCTATCAGTTGCTCAAGGCAT
ATATGATGTCAATATCTCCGGTCTGGTAAGCACAACCATGCAGAATGAAGCCCGTCGTCTGCGTGCCGAA
CGCTGGAAAGCGGAAAATCAGGAAGGGATGGCTGAGGTCGCCCGGTTTATTGAAATGAACGGCTCTTTTG
CTGACGAGAACAGGGGCTGGTGAAATGCAGTTTAAGGTTTACACCTATAAAAGAGAGAGCCGTTATCGTC
TGTTTGTGGATGTACAGAGTGATATTATTGACACGCCCGGGCGACGGATGGTGATCCCCCTGGCCAGTGC
ACGTCTGCTGTCAGATAAAGTCTCCCGTGAACTTTACCCGGTGGTGCATATCGGGGATGAAAGCTGGCGC
ATGATGACCACCGATATGGCCAGTGTGCCGGTCTCCGTTATCGGGGAAGAAGTGGCTGATCTCAGCCACC
GCGAAAATGACATCAAAAACGCCATTAACCTGATGTTCTGGGGAATATAAATGTCAGGCTCCCTTATACA
CAGCCAGTCTGCAGGTCGACCATAGTGACTGGATATGTTGTGTTTTACAGTATTATGTAGTCTGTTTTTT
ATGCAAAATCTAATTTAATATATTGATATTTATATCATTTTACGTTTCTCGTTCAGCTTTCTTGTACAAA
GTGGTTGATGATCCTAGGTGAGTCTAGAGAGTTAATTAAGACCCGGGACTAGTCCCTAGAGTCCTGCTTT
AATGAGATATGCGAGACGCCTATGATCGCATGATATTTGCTTTCAATTCTGTTGTGCACGTTGTAAAAAA
CCTGAGCATGTGTAGCTCAGATCCTTACCGCCGGTTTCGGTTCATTCTAATGAATATATCACCCGTTACT
ATCGTATTTTTATGAATAATATTCTCCGTTCAATTTACTGATTGTACCCTACTACTTATATGTACAATAT
TAAAATGAAAACAATATATTGTGCTGAATAGGTTTATAGCGACATCTATGATAGAGCGCCACAATAACAA
ACAATTGCGTTTTATTATTACAAATCCAATTTTAAAAAAAGCGGCAGAACCGGTCAAACCTAAAAGACTG
ATTACATAAATCTTATTCAAATTTCAAAAGTGCCCCAGGGGCTAGTATCTACGACACACCGAGCGGCGAA
CTAATAACGCTCACTGAAGGGAACTCCGGTTCCCCGCCGGCGCGCATGGGTGAGATTCCTTGAAGTTGAG
TATTGGCCGTCCGCTCTACCGAAAGTTACGGGCACCATTCAACCCGGTCCAGCACGGCGGCCGGGTAACC
GACTTGCTGCCCCGAGAATTATGCAGCATTTTTTTGGTGTATGTGGGCCCCAAATGAAGTGCAGGTCAAA
CCTTGACAGTGACGACAAATCGTTGGGCGGGTCCAGGGCGAATTTTGCGACAACATGTCGAGGCTCAGCA
GGACCTGCATGCAGGCATGCAAGCTTGGCACTGGCCGTCGTTTTACAACGTCGTGACTGGGAAAACCCTG
GCGTTACCCAACTTAATCGCCTTGCAGCACATCCCCCTTTCGCCAGCTGGCGTAATAGCGAAGAGGCCCG
CACCGATCGCCCTTCCCAACAGTTGCGCAGCCTGAATGGCGAATGCTAGAGCAGCTTGAGCTTGGATCAG
ATTGTCGTTTCCCGCCTTCAGTTTAAACTATCAGTGTTTGACAGGATATATTGGCGGGTAAACCTAAGAG
AAAAGAGCGTTTATTAGAATAATCGGATATTTAAAAGGGCGTGAAAAGGTTTATCCGTTCGTCCATTTGT
ATGTGCATGCCAACCACAGGGTTCCCCTCGGGATCAAAGTACTTTGATCCAACCCCTCCGCTGCTATAGT
GCAGTCGGCTTCTGACGTTCAGTGCAGCCGTCTTCTGAAAACGACATGTCGCACAAGTCCTAAGTTACGC
GACAGGCTGCCGCCCTGCCCTTTTCCTGGCGTTTTCTTGTCGCGTGTTTTAGTCGCATAAAGTAGAATAC
TTGCGACTAGAACCGGAGACATTACGCCATGAACAAGAGCGCCGCCGCTGGCCTGCTGGGCTATGCCCGC
GTCAGCACCGACGACCAGGACTTGACCAACCAACGGGCCGAACTGCACGCGGCCGGCTGCACCAAGCTGT
TTTCCGAGAAGATCACCGGCACCAGGCGCGACCGCCCGGAGCTGGCCAGGATGCTTGACCACCTACGCCC
TGGCGACGTTGTGACAGTGACCAGGCTAGACCGCCTGGCCCGCAGCACCCGCGACCTACTGGACATTGCC
GAGCGCATCCAGGAGGCCGGCGCGGGCCTGCGTAGCCTGGCAGAGCCGTGGGCCGACACCACCACGCCGG
CCGGCCGCATGGTGTTGACCGTGTTCGCCGGCATTGCCGAGTTCGAGCGTTCCCTAATCATCGACCGCAC
CCGGAGCGGGCGCGAGGCCGCCAAGGCCCGAGGCGTGAAGTTTGGCCCCCGCCCTACCCTCACCCCGGCA
CAGATCGCGCACGCCCGCGAGCTGATCGACCAGGAAGGCCGCACCGTGAAAGAGGCGGCTGCACTGCTTG
GCGTGCATCGCTCGACCCTGTACCGCGCACTTGAGCGCAGCGAGGAAGTGACGCCCACCGAGGCCAGGCG
GCGCGGTGCCTTCCGTGAGGACGCATTGACCGAGGCCGACGCCCTGGCGGCCGCCGAGAATGAACGCCAA
GAGGAACAAGCATGAAACCGCACCAGGACGGCCAGGACGAACCGTTTTTCATTACCGAAGAGATCGAGGC
GGAGATGATCGCGGCCGGGTACGTGTTCGAGCCGCCCGCGCACGTCTCAACCGTGCGGCTGCATGAAATC
CTGGCCGGTTTGTCTGATGCCAAGCTGGCGGCCTGGCCGGCCAGCTTGGCCGCTGAAGAAACCGAGCGCC
GCCGTCTAAAAAGGTGATGTGTATTTGAGTAAAACAGCTTGCGTCATGCGGTCGCTGCGTATATGATGCG
ATGAGTAAATAAACAAATACGCAAGGGGAACGCATGAAGGTTATCGCTGTACTTAACCAGAAAGGCGGGT
CAGGCAAGACGACCATCGCAACCCATCTAGCCCGCGCCCTGCAACTCGCCGGGGCCGATGTTCTGTTAGT
CGATTCCGATCCCCAGGGCAGTGCCCGCGATTGGGCGGCCGTGCGGGAAGATCAACCGCTAACCGTTGTC
GGCATCGACCGCCCGACGATTGACCGCGACGTGAAGGCCATCGGCCGGCGCGACTTCGTAGTGATCGACG
GAGCGCCCCAGGCGGCGGACTTGGCTGTGTCCGCGATCAAGGCAGCCGACTTCGTGCTGATTCCGGTGCA
GCCAAGCCCTTACGACATATGGGCCACCGCCGACCTGGTGGAGCTGGTTAAGCAGCGCATTGAGGTCACG
GATGGAAGGCTACAAGCGGCCTTTGTCGTGTCGCGGGCGATCAAAGGCACGCGCATCGGCGGTGAGGTTG
CCGAGGCGCTGGCCGGGTACGAGCTGCCCATTCTTGAGTCCCGTATCACGCAGCGCGTGAGCTACCCAGG
CACTGCCGCCGCCGGCACAACCGTTCTTGAATCAGAACCCGAGGGCGACGCTGCCCGCGAGGTCCAGGCG
CTGGCCGCTGAAATTAAATCAAAACTCATTTGAGTTAATGAGGTAAAGAGAAAATGAGCAAAAGCACAAA
CACGCTAAGTGCCGGCCGTCCGAGCGCACGCAGCAGCAAGGCTGCAACGTTGGCCAGCCTGGCAGACACG
CCAGCCATGAAGCGGGTCAACTTTCAGTTGCCGGCGGAGGATCACACCAAGCTGAAGATGTACGCGGTAC
GCCAAGGCAAGACCATTACCGAGCTGCTATCTGAATACATCGCGCAGCTACCAGAGTAAATGAGCAAATG
AATAAATGAGTAGATGAATTTTAGCGGCTAAAGGAGGCGGCATGGAAAATCAAGAACAACCAGGCACCGA
CGCCGTGGAATGCCCCATGTGTGGAGGAACGGGCGGTTGGCCAGGCGTAAGCGGCTGGGTTGCCTGCCGG
CCCTGCAATGGCACTGGAACCCCCAAGCCCGAGGAATCGGCGTGAGCGGTCGCAAACCATCCGGCCCGGT
ACAAATCGGCGCGGCGCTGGGTGATGACCTGGTGGAGAAGTTGAAGGCCGCGCAGGCCGCCCAGCGGCAA
CGCATCGAGGCAGAAGCACGCCCCGGTGAATCGTGGCAAGCGGCCGCTGATCGAATCCGCAAAGAATCCC
GGCAACCGCCGGCAGCCGGTGCGCCGTCGATTAGGAAGCCGCCCAAGGGCGACGAGCAACCAGATTTTTT
CGTTCCGATGCTCTATGACGTGGGCACCCGCGATAGTCGCAGCATCATGGACGTGGCCGTTTTCCGTCTG
TCGAAGCGTGACCGACGAGCTGGCGAGGTGATCCGCTACGAGCTTCCAGACGGGCACGTAGAGGTTTCCG
CAGGGCCGGCCGGCATGGCCAGTGTGTGGGATTACGACCTGGTACTGATGGCGGTTTCCCATCTAACCGA
ATCCATGAACCGATACCGGGAAGGGAAGGGAGACAAGCCCGGCCGCGTGTTCCGTCCACACGTTGCGGAC
GTACTCAAGTTCTGCCGGCGAGCCGATGGCGGAAAGCAGAAAGACGACCTGGTAGAAACCTGCATTCGGT
TAAACACCACGCACGTTGCCATGCAGCGTACGAAGAAGGCCAAGAACGGCCGCCTGGTGACGGTATCCGA
GGGTGAAGCCTTGATTAGCCGCTACAAGATCGTAAAGAGCGAAACCGGGCGGCCGGAGTACATCGAGATC
GAGCTAGCTGATTGGATGTACCGCGAGATCACAGAAGGCAAGAACCCGGACGTGCTGACGGTTCACCCCG
ATTACTTTTTGATCGATCCCGGCATCGGCCGTTTTCTCTACCGCCTGGCACGCCGCGCCGCAGGCAAGGC
AGAAGCCAGATGGTTGTTCAAGACGATCTACGAACGCAGTGGCAGCGCCGGAGAGTTCAAGAAGTTCTGT
TTCACCGTGCGCAAGCTGATCGGGTCAAATGACCTGCCGGAGTACGATTTGAAGGAGGAGGCGGGGCAGG
CTGGCCCGATCCTAGTCATGCGCTACCGCAACCTGATCGAGGGCGAAGCATCCGCCGGTTCCTAATGTAC
GGAGCAGATGCTAGGGCAAATTGCCCTAGCAGGGGAAAAAGGTCGAAAAGGTCTCTTTCCTGTGGATAGC
ACGTACATTGGGAACCCAAAGCCGTACATTGGGAACCGGAACCCGTACATTGGGAACCCAAAGCCGTACA
TTGGGAACCGGTCACACATGTAAGTGACTGATATAAAAGAGAAAAAAGGCGATTTTTCCGCCTAAAACTC
TTTAAAACTTATTAAAACTCTTAAAACCCGCCTGGCCTGTGCATAACTGTCTGGCCAGCGCACAGCCGAA
GAGCTGCAAAAAGCGCCTACCCTTCGGTCGCTGCGCTCCCTACGCCCCGCCGCTTCGCGTCGGCCTATCG
CGGCCGCTGGCCGCTCAAAAATGGCTGGCCTACGGCCAGGCAATCTACCAGGGCGCGGACAAGCCGCGCC
GTCGCCACTCGACCGCCGGCGCCCACATCAAGGCACCCTGCCTCGCGCGTTTCGGTGATGACGGTGAAAA
CCTCTGACACATGCAGCTCCCGGAGACGGTCACAGCTTGTCTGTAAGCGGATGCCGGGAGCAGACAAGCC
CGTCAGGGCGCGTCAGCGGGTGTTGGCGGGTGTCGGGGCGCAGCCATGACCCAGTCACGTAGCGATAGCG
GAGTGTATACTGGCTTAACTATGCGGCATCAGAGCAGATTGTACTGAGAGTGCACCATATGCGGTGTGAA
ATACCGCACAGATGCGTAAGGAGAAAATACCGCATCAGGCGCTCTTCCGCTTCCTCGCTCACTGACTCGC
TGCGCTCGGTCGTTCGGCTGCGGCGAGCGGTATCAGCTCACTCAAAGGCGGTAATACGGTTATCCACAGA
ATCAGGGGATAACGCAGGAAAGAACATGTGAGCAAAAGGCCAGCAAAAGGCCAGGAACCGTAAAAAGGCC
GCGTTGCTGGCGTTTTTCCATAGGCTCCGCCCCCCTGACGAGCATCACAAAAATCGACGCTCAAGTCAGA
GGTGGCGAAACCCGACAGGACTATAAAGATACCAGGCGTTTCCCCCTGGAAGCTCCCTCGTGCGCTCTCC
TGTTCCGACCCTGCCGCTTACCGGATACCTGTCCGCCTTTCTCCCTTCGGGAAGCGTGGCGCTTTCTCAT
AGCTCACGCTGTAGGTATCTCAGTTCGGTGTAGGTCGTTCGCTCCAAGCTGGGCTGTGTGCACGAACCCC
CCGTTCAGCCCGACCGCTGCGCCTTATCCGGTAACTATCGTCTTGAGTCCAACCCGGTAAGACACGACTT
ATCGCCACTGGCAGCAGCCACTGGTAACAGGATTAGCAGAGCGAGGTATGTAGGCGGTGCTACAGAGTTC
TTGAAGTGGTGGCCTAACTACGGCTACACTAGAAGGACAGTATTTGGTATCTGCGCTCTGCTGAAGCCAG
TTACCTTCGGAAAAAGAGTTGGTAGCTCTTGATCCGGCAAACAAACCACCGCTGGTAGCGGTGGTTTTTT
TGTTTGCAAGCAGCAGATTACGCGCAGAAAAAAAGGATCTCAAGAAGATCCTTTGATCTTTTCTACGGGG
TCCTGATGAATCCCCTAATGATTTTGGTAAAAATCATTAAGTTAAGGTGGATACACATCTTGTCATATGA
TCAAATGGTTTCGCGAAAAATCAATAATCAGACAACAAGATGTGCGAACTCGATATTTTACACGACTCTC
TTTACCAATTCTGCCCCGAATTACACTTAAAACGACTCAACAGCTTAACGTTGGCTTGCCACGCATTACT
TGACTGTAAAACTCTCACTCTTACCGAACTTGGCCGTAACCTGCCAACCAAAGCGAGAACAAAACATAAC
ATCAAACGAATCGACCGATTGTTAGGTAATCGTCACCTCCACAAAGAGCGACTCGCTGTATACCGTTGGC
ATGCTAGCTTTATCTGTTCGGGCAATACGATGCCCATTGTACTTGTTGACTGGTCTGATATTCGTGAGCA
AAAACGACTTATGGTATTGCGAGCTTCAGTCGCACTACACGGTCGTTCTGTTACTCTTTATGAGAAAGCG
TTCCCGCTTTCAGAGCAATGTTCAAAGAAAGCTCATGACCAATTTCTAGCCGACCTTGCGAGCATTCTAC
CGAGTAACACCACACCGCTCATTGTCAGTGATGCTGGCTTTAAAGTGCCATGGTATAAATCCGTTGAGAA
GCTGGGTTGGTACTGGTTAAGTCGAGTAAGAGGAAAAGTACAATATGCAGACCTAGGAGCGGAAAACTGG
AAACCTATCAGCAACTTACATGATATGTCATCTAGTCACTCAAAGACTTTAGGCTATAAGAGGCTGACTA
AAAGCAATCCAATCTCATGCCAAATTCTATTGTATAAATCTCGCTCTAAAGGCCGAAAAAATCAGCGCTC
GACACGGACTCATTGTCACCACCCGTCACCTAAAATCTACTCAGCGTCGGCAAAGGAGCCATGGGTTCTA
GCAACTAACTTACCTGTTGAAATTCGAACACCCAAACAACTTGTTAATATCTATTCGAAGCGAATGCAGA
TTGAAGAAACCTTCCGAGACTTGAAAAGTCCTGCCTACGGACTAGGCCTACGCCATAGCCGAACGAGCAG
CTCAGAGCGTTTTGATATCATGCTGCTAATCGCCCTGATGCTTCAACTAACATGTTGGCTTGCGGGCGTT
CATGCTCAGAAACAAGGTTGGGACAAGCACTTCCAGGCTAACACAGTCAGAAATCGAAACGTACTCTCAA
CAGTTCGCTTAGGCATGGAAGTTTTGCGGCATTCTGGCTACACAATAACAAGGGAAGACTTACTCGTGGC
TGCAACCCTACTAGCTCAAAATTTATTCACACATGGTTACGCTTTGGGGAAATTATGAGGGGATCTCTCA
GTACGGGGTCTGACGCTCAGTGGAACGAAAACTCACGTTAAGGGATTTTGGTCATGCAATGTTATGGAGC
AGCAACGATGTTACGCAGCAGGGCAGTCGCCCTAAAACAAAGTTAAACATCATGAGGGAAGCGGTGATCG
CCGAAGTATCGACTCAACTATCAGAGGTAGTTGGCGTCATCGAGCGCCATCTCGAACCGACGTTGCTGGC
CGTACATTTGTACGGCTCCGCAGTGGATGGCGGCCTGAAGCCACACAGTGATATTGATTTGCTGGTTACG
GTGACCGTAAGGCTTGATGAAACAACGCGGCGAGCTTTGATCAACGACCTTTTGGAAACTTCGGCTTCCC
CTGGAGAGAGCGAGATTCTCCGCGCTGTAGAAGTCACCATTGTTGTGCACGACGACATCATTCCGTGGCG
TTATCCAGCTAAGCGCGAACTGCAATTTGGAGAATGGCAGCGCAATGACATTCTTGCAGGTATCTTCGAG
CCAGCCACGATCGACATTGATCTGGCTATCTTGCTGACAAAAGCAAGAGAACATAGCGTTGCCTTGGTAG
GTCCAGCGGCGGAGGAACTCTTTGATCCGGTTCCTGAACAGGATCTATTTGAGGCGCTAAATGAAACCTT
AACGCTATGGAACTCGCCGCCCGACTGGGCTGGCGATGAGCGAAATGTAGTGCTTACGTTGTCCCGCATT
TGGTACAGCGCAGTAACCGGCAAAATCGCGCCGAAGGATGTCGCTGCCGACTGGGCAATGGAGCGCCTGC
CGGCCCAGTATCAGCCCGTCATACTTGAAGCTAGACAGGCTTATCTTGGACAAGAAGAAGATCGCTTGGC
CTCGCGCGCAGATCAGTTGGAAGAATTTGTCCACTACGTGAAAGGCGAGATCACCAAGGTAGTCGGCAAA
TAATAACAAGACGAACTCCAATTCACTGTTCCTTGCATTCTAAAACCTTAAATACCAGAAAACAGCTTTT
TCAAAGTTGTTTTCAAAGTTGGCGTATAACATAGTATCGACGGAGCCGATTTTGAAACCGCGGTGATCAC
AGGCAGCAACGCTCTGTCATCGTTACAATCAACATGCTACCCTCCGCGAGATCATCCGTGTTTCAAACCC
GGCAGCTTAGTTGCCGTTCTTCCGAATAGCATCGGTAACATGAGCAAAGTCTGCCGCCTTACAACGGCTC
TCCCGCTGACGCCGTCCCGGACTGATGGGCTGCCTGTATCGAGTGGTGATTTTGTGCCGAGCTGCCGGTC
GGGGAGCTGTTGGCTGGCTGG
Features (pLannotate 1.2.2; 26 found; start..end, strand, type, name):
      1..25      +  misc_feature   LB T-DNA repeat: left border repeat from nopaline C58 T-DNA
    111..363     -  terminator     MAS terminator: mannopine synthase terminator
    376..924     -  CDS            bar: PAT_STRHY - Experimental evidence at protein level: Swiss-Prot protein existence level 1. Inactivates phosphinothricin (PPT) by transfer of an acetyl group from acetyl CoA. Can also acetylate demethylphosphinothricin but not PTT or glutamate. This enzyme is an effector of phosphinothricin tripeptide (PTT or bialaphos) resistance. From Streptomyces hygroscopicus. Introduced by genetic manipulation and expressed in glufosinate-tolerant maize by Dekalb Genetics.
    930..1310    -  promoter       MAS promoter: mannopine synthase promoter (Velten et al., 1984)
   2911..3621    +  CDS            mTagBFP2: mTagBFP2 is a basic (constitutively fluorescent) blue fluorescent protein published in 2011, derived from Entacmaea quadricolor. It is reported to be a very rapidly-maturing monomer with very low acid sensitivity.
   3622..3686    +  misc_feature   MCS: multiple cloning site
   3691..3815    +  protein_bind   attR1: mutant version of attR; recombination site for the Gateway® LR reaction LR Clonase™
   3840..3870    +  promoter       lac UV5 promoter: E. coli lac promoter with an "up" mutation
   3894..3923    +  promoter       cat promoter (fragment): promoter of the E. coli cat gene encoding chloramphenicol acetyltransferase
   3924..4580    +  CDS            cat: CAT_ECOLX - Experimental evidence at protein level: Swiss-Prot protein existence level 1. This enzyme is an effector of chloramphenicol resistance in bacteria. From Escherichia coli. This protein is used as a marker in many commonly used cloning vectors, such as pACYC184.
   4762..4920    +  CDS            ccdA (fragment): CCDA_ECO57 - Also known as H, letA. Experimental evidence at protein level: Swiss-Prot protein existence level 1. Antitoxin component of a type II toxin-antitoxin (TA) system which inhibits the post-segregational killing (PSK) of plasmid-free cells, also referred to as a plasmid addiction system. Binds to and blocks the activity of CcdB; will also remove bound CcdB protein from the CcdB-GyrA complex by forming a CcdA-CcdB complex, a process termed rejuvenation. Functions as a transcriptional corepressor for the ccdAB operon, repression also requires CcdB (By similarity). From Escherichia coli
   4925..5227    +  CDS            ccdB: CCDB_ECOLI - Also known as G, letB, letD. Experimental evidence at protein level: Swiss-Prot protein existence level 1. Toxic component of a type II toxin-antitoxin (TA) system, functioning in plasmid maintainence. Responsible for the post- segregational killing (PSK) of plasmid-free cells, also referred to as a plasmid addiction system. Half-life of over 2 hours. Cell killing by CcdB is accompanied by filamentation, defects in chromosome and plasmid segregation, defects in cell division, formation of anucleate cells, decreased DNA synthesis and plasmid loss. Interferes with the activity of DN
   5271..5395    -  protein_bind   attR2: mutant version of attR; recombination site for the Gateway® LR reaction LR Clonase™
   5454..6161    +  terminator     OCS terminator: octopine synthase terminator
   6189..6343    +  CDS            lacZα (fragment): LacZα fragment of β-galactosidase; lacZ fragment
   6409..6433    +  misc_feature   RB T-DNA repeat: right border repeat from nopaline C58 T-DNA
   6773..7174    +  CDS            Y4CG_SINFN (fragment): Protein inferred from homology: Swiss-Prot protein existence level 3. From Sinorhizobium fredii (strain NBRC 101917 / NGR234).
   7734..8363    +  CDS            pVS1 StaA: stability protein from the Pseudomonas plasmid pVS1 (Heeb et al., 2000)
   8792..9865    +  CDS            pVS1 RepA: replication protein from the Pseudomonas plasmid pVS1 (Heeb et al., 2000)
   9931..10125   +  rep_origin     pVS1 oriV: origin of replication for the Pseudomonas plasmid pVS1 (Heeb et al., 2000)
  10328..10367   +  CDS            rop (fragment): Rop protein, which maintains plasmids at low copy number; rop
  10469..10609   +  misc_feature   bom: basis of mobility region from pBR322
  10795..11383   -  rep_origin     ori: high-copy-number ColE1/pMB1/pBR322/pUC origin of replication
  11457..11526   -  ncRNA          RNA-OUT: Accession: RF00240 - RNA-OUT
  12799..12855   +  CDS            GmR (fragment): gentamycin acetyltransferase; aacC1; confers resistance to gentamycin
  12862..13653   +  CDS            SmR: aminoglycoside adenylyltransferase (Murphy, 1985); aadA; confers resistance to spectinomycin and streptomycin
