[The description below was written by a language model from this plasmid's Addgene catalogue record and pLannotate feature annotations shown in this document.]
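Description:
pJRA109 is an empty Gateway destination binary vector, built on the pJRA-GW backbone, for Agrobacterium-mediated plant transformation. Outside the T-DNA, the roughly 14 kb plasmid carries a high-copy ColE1/pUC-type origin with the pBR322 bom region for propagation in E. coli. The pVS1 oriV, RepA replication protein and StaA stability protein allow maintenance in Agrobacterium. Bacterial selection for the backbone relies on the aadA (SmR) spectinomycin/streptomycin resistance gene. Because the unrecombined Gateway cassette encodes the CcdB gyrase toxin, the empty vector is propagated in a ccdB-tolerant strain under chloramphenicol plus spectinomycin.

Nopaline-type left and right border repeats delimit the T-DNA. Next to the left border, a reverse-oriented cassette places the bar phosphinothricin acetyltransferase gene between the mannopine synthase promoter and terminator, giving Basta (glufosinate) selection of transformed plants. The expression unit is described in the catalogue as driven by the Arabidopsis UBQ10 promoter. The automated feature table does not annotate this promoter, although an unannotated stretch lies upstream of the mTagBFP2 coding sequence where it would be expected. mTagBFP2, a monomeric blue fluorescent protein, is followed by a short multiple cloning site. After this comes an attR1–attR2 cassette containing the chloramphenicol resistance gene (cat) and ccdB, and then the octopine synthase terminator.

An LR recombination with an entry clone replaces the cat/ccdB cassette with the gene of interest, producing an N-terminal mTagBFP2 fusion. ccdB counterselects against non-recombined plasmid in standard E. coli strains. The vector is part of a toolkit for expressing fluorescently tagged proteins in plants.
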