Addgene plasmid #209342: pJRA109
Purpose: (Empty Backbone) Gateway cloning compatible binary vector for agrobacterium mediated transformation. Arabidopsis UBQ10 promoter expression of N-terminal mTagBFP2 fusion protein.
Depositing lab: Lucia Strader. Depositing organization: Duke University. Publication: An improved toolkit of gateway- and gibson assembly-compatible vectors for protoplast transfection and agrobacterium-mediated plant transformation. Allen JR, Flanagan M, Pathak S, Emenecker SK, Emenecker RJ, Strader LC. BMC Res Notes. 2025 Apr 8;18(1):149. doi: 10.1186/s13104-025-07231-1. PubMed 40200324.
Backbone
  Vector backbone: pJRA-GW
  Vector type: Plant Expression
  Selectable markers: Basta
Growth in bacteria
  Bacterial resistance: Chloramphenicol and Spectinomycin, 25 & 50 μg/mL
  Growth temperature: 37°C
  Growth strain: ccdB Survival
  Copy number: High Copy
Gene/Insert
  Gene/Insert name: None
Terms and licenses: Academic/Nonprofit Terms; Industry Terms: Not Available to Industry
Depositor comments: Please visit https://doi.org/10.21203/rs.3.rs-3558280/v1 for preprint.
How to cite: pJRA109 was a gift from Lucia Strader (Addgene plasmid # 209342 ; http://n2t.net/addgene:209342 ; RRID:Addgene_209342)
